>Addgene plasmid #247925 | pZucchini2_SFFV-RARA-eGFP-IRES-mCherry_NeomycinR | addgene full sequence | sequence record 496527 | Addgene NGS Result
CGAACGACCGAGCGCAGCGAGTCAGTGAGCGAGGAAGCGGAAGAGCGCCCAATACGCAAACCGCCTCTCC
CCGCGCGTTGGCCGATTCATTAATGCAGCTGGCACGACAGGTTTCCCGACTGGAAAGCGGGCAGTGAGCG
CAACGCAATTAATGTGAGTTAGCTCACTCATTAGGCACCCCAGGCTTTACACTTTATGCTTCCGGCTCGT
ATGTTGTGTGGAATTGTGAGCGGATAACAATTTCACACAGGAAACAGCTATGACCATGATTACGCCAAGC
GCGCAATTAACCCTCACTAAAGGGAACAAAAGCTGGAGCTGCAAGCTTAATGTAGTCTTATGCAATACTC
TTGTAGTCTTGCAACATGGTAACGATGAGTTAGCAACATGCCTTACAAGGAGAGAAAAAGCACCGTGCAT
GCCGATTGGTGGAAGTAAGGTGGTACGATCGTGCCTTATTAGGAAGGCAACAGACGGGTCTGACATGGAT
TGGACGAACCACTGAATTGCCGCATTGCAGAGATATTGTATTTAAGTGCCTAGCTCGATACATAAACGGG
TCTCTCTGGTTAGACCAGATCTGAGCCTGGGAGCTCTCTGGCTAACTAGGGAACCCACTGCTTAAGCCTC
AATAAAGCTTGCCTTGAGTGCTTCAAGTAGTGTGTGCCCGTCTGTTGTGTGACTCTGGTAACTAGAGATC
CCTCAGACCCTTTTAGTCAGTGTGGAAAATCTCTAGCAGTGGCGCCCGAACAGGGACTTGAAAGCGAAAG
GGAAACCAGAGGAGCTCTCTCGACGCAGGACTCGGCTTGCTGAAGCGCGCACGGCAAGAGGCGAGGGGCG
GCGACTGGTGAGTACGCCAAAAATTTTGACTAGCGGAGGCTAGAAGGAGAGAGATGGGTGCGAGAGCGTC
AGTATTAAGCGGGGGAGAATTAGATCGCGATGGGAAAAAATTCGGTTAAGGCCAGGGGGAAAGAAAAAAT
ATAAATTAAAACATATAGTATGGGCAAGCAGGGAGCTAGAACGATTCGCAGTTAATCCTGGCCTGTTAGA
AACATCAGAAGGCTGTAGACAAATACTGGGACAGCTACAACCATCCCTTCAGACAGGATCAGAAGAACTT
AGATCATTATATAATACAGTAGCAACCCTCTATTGTGTGCATCAAAGGATAGAGATAAAAGACACCAAGG
AAGCTTTAGACAAGATAGAGGAAGAGCAAAACAAAAGTAAGACCACCGCACAGCAAGCGGCCGCTGATCT
TCAGACCTGGAGGAGGAGATATGAGGGACAATTGGAGAAGTGAATTATATAAATATAAAGTAGTAAAAAT
TGAACCATTAGGAGTAGCACCCACCAAGGCAAAGAGAAGAGTGGTGCAGAGAGAAAAAAGAGCAGTGGGA
ATAGGAGCTTTGTTCCTTGGGTTCTTGGGAGCAGCAGGAAGCACTATGGGCGCAGCGTCAATGACGCTGA
CGGTACAGGCCAGACAATTATTGTCTGGTATAGTGCAGCAGCAGAACAATTTGCTGAGGGCTATTGAGGC
GCAACAGCATCTGTTGCAACTCACAGTCTGGGGCATCAAGCAGCTCCAGGCAAGAATCCTGGCTGTGGAA
AGATACCTAAAGGATCAACAGCTCCTGGGGATTTGGGGTTGCTCTGGAAAACTCATTTGCACCACTGCTG
TGCCTTGGAATGCTAGTTGGAGTAATAAATCTCTGGAACAGATTTGGAATCACACGACCTGGATGGAGTG
GGACAGAGAAATTAACAATTACACAAGCTTAATACACTCCTTAATTGAAGAATCGCAAAACCAGCAAGAA
AAGAATGAACAAGAATTATTGGAATTAGATAAATGGGCAAGTTTGTGGAATTGGTTTAACATAACAAATT
GGCTGTGGTATATAAAATTATTCATAATGATAGTAGGAGGCTTGGTAGGTTTAAGAATAGTTTTTGCTGT
ACTTTCTATAGTGAATAGAGTTAGGCAGGGATATTCACCATTATCGTTTCAGACCCACCTCCCAACCCCG
AGGGGACCCTATTCCAGCACATATGAGCTAGCTGCAGTAACGCCATTTTGCAAGGCATGGAAAAATACCA
AACCAAGAATAGAGAAGTTCAGATCAAGGGCGGGTACATGAAAATAGCTAACGTTGGGCCAAACAGGATA
TCTGCGGTGAGCAGTTTCGGCCCCGGCCCGGGGCCAAGAACAGATGGTCACCGCAGTTTCGGCCCCGGCC
CGAGGCCAAGAACAGATGGTCCCCAGATATGGCCCAACCCTCAGCAGTTTCTTAAGACCCATCAGATGTT
TCCAGGCTCCCCCAAGGACCTGAAATGACCCTGCGCCTTATTTGAATTAACCAATCAGCCTGCTTCTCGC
TTCTGTTCGCGCGCTTCTGCTTCCCGAGCTCTATAAAAGAGCTCACAACCCCTCACTCGGCGCGCCAGTC
CTCCGACAGACTGAGTCGGCCGGTCGAATCAAGCTTATCGATACCGTCGACTCCGGAATAGCCACCATGG
CCTCTAATTCTTCTTCTTGCCCAACTCCAGGCGGTGGCCATTTGAATGGGTATCCCGTGCCACCCTATGC
GTTCTTCTTTCCTCCAATGCTGGGTGGCCTGTCACCTCCGGGTGCTCTCACAACTCTCCAACATCAACTC
CCCGTTTCAGGCTATAGCACGCCGAGCCCGGCGACAATCGAAACGCAATCTTCAAGCTCAGAGGAGATCG
TTCCCTCTCCGCCAAGTCCGCCCCCCTTGCCGCGCATATACAAACCTTGTTTCGTGTGTCAGGACAAATC
CTCAGGATATCATTACGGGGTTTCCGCCTGCGAGGGATGCAAGGGCTTCTTCCGACGATCAATCCAAAAG
AATATGGTCTACACTTGTCACCGAGATAAGAACTGCATCATCAACAAAGTCACGCGGAATAGGTGCCAAT
ACTGTCGACTGCAGAAATGCTTTGAAGTAGGAATGAGCAAAGAGAGCGTTCGCAACGACAGAAATAAGAA
GAAAAAGGAAGTTCCGAAACCCGAATGTAGTGAGTCATATACTCTGACCCCTGAGGTCGGCGAACTCATA
GAGAAAGTTCGAAAGGCGCATCAAGAGACATTTCCCGCCCTTTGTCAACTGGGGAAATATACCACAAATA
ATAGTTCTGAGCAACGAGTTTCCCTGGATATCGATTTGTGGGATAAGTTTTCCGAGCTGTCTACTAAGTG
CATTATAAAGACAGTCGAGTTCGCAAAACAGCTGCCCGGGTTTACTACGTTGACCATAGCAGATCAGATA
ACGCTCTTGAAAGCGGCGTGCCTCGATATTCTCATACTGCGGATCTGTACGAGATATACGCCAGAGCAAG
ATACAATGACTTTTTCCGATGGGCTCACCCTTAACAGAACGCAAATGCATAATGCGGGCTTTGGCCCATT
GACCGACCTCGTATTTGCCTTCGCTAATCAACTTCTCCCTCTCGAGATGGACGATGCCGAAACCGGCCTG
CTGTCCGCTATATGCTTGATCTGCGGAGATCGCCAGGACCTGGAACAGCCCGATCGCGTAGACATGCTCC
AGGAACCCCTTCTTGAAGCCTTGAAAGTGTACGTGCGGAAGCGGAGGCCATCACGGCCACACATGTTTCC
CAAAATGTTGATGAAGATTACCGATCTGAGAAGCATCAGTGCGAAGGGCGCTGAGAGGGTGATCACGCTC
AAAATGGAGATCCCCGGTTCTATGCCGCCACTTATACAAGAGATGTTGGAGAATTCTGAGGGGCTGGACA
CATTGTCTGGACAGCCTGGAGGTGGCGGCCGAGATGGAGGGGGACTGGCACCACCCCCCGGAAGTTGTTC
CCCAAGCTTGAGCCCCTCTTCAAATCGAAGCAGCCCTGCAACTCACTCTCCAGGCGGCGGCGGCTCCGGC
GGCGGCGGCTCCGTGAGCAAGGGCGAGGAGCTGTTCACCGGGGTGGTGCCCATCCTGGTCGAGCTGGACG
GCGACGTAAACGGCCACAAGTTCAGCGTGTCCGGCGAGGGCGAGGGCGATGCCACCTACGGCAAGCTGAC
CCTGAAGTTCATCTGCACCACCGGCAAGCTGCCCGTGCCCTGGCCCACCCTCGTGACCACCCTGACCTAC
GGCGTGCAGTGCTTCAGCCGCTACCCCGACCACATGAAGCAGCACGACTTCTTCAAGTCCGCCATGCCCG
AAGGCTACGTCCAGGAGCGCACCATCTTCTTCAAGGACGACGGCAACTACAAGACCCGCGCCGAGGTGAA
GTTCGAGGGCGACACCCTGGTGAACCGCATCGAGCTGAAGGGCATCGACTTCAAGGAGGACGGCAACATC
CTGGGGCACAAGCTGGAGTACAACTACAACAGCCACAACGTCTATATCATGGCCGACAAGCAGAAGAACG
GCATCAAGGTGAACTTCAAGATCCGCCACAACATCGAGGACGGCAGCGTGCAGCTCGCCGACCACTACCA
GCAGAACACCCCCATCGGCGACGGCCCCGTGCTGCTGCCCGACAACCACTACCTGAGCACCCAGTCCGCC
CTGAGCAAAGACCCCAACGAGAAGCGCGATCACATGGTCCTGCTGGAGTTCGTGACCGCCGCCGGGATCA
CTCTCGGCATGGACGAGCTGTACAAGTAAATGCATGAGTAACTGAGGATCCGCCCCTCTCCCTCCCCCCC
CCCTAACGTTACTGGCCGAAGCCGCTTGGAATAAGGCCGGTGTGCGTTTGTCTATATGTTATTTTCCACC
ATATTGCCGTCTTTTGGCAATGTGAGGGCCCGGAAACCTGGCCCTGTCTTCTTGACGAGCATTCCTAGGG
GTCTTTCCCCTCTCGCCAAAGGAATGCAAGGTCTGTTGAATGTCGTGAAGGAAGCAGTTCCTCTGGAAGC
TTCTTGAAGACAAACAACGTCTGTAGCGACCCTTTGCAGGCAGCGGAACCCCCCACCTGGCGACAGGTGC
CTCTGCGGCCAAAAGCCACGTGTATAAGATACACCTGCAAAGGCGGCACAACCCCAGTGCCACGTTGTGA
GTTGGATAGTTGTGGAAAGAGTCAAATGGCTCTCCTCAAGCGTATTCAACAAGGGGCTGAAGGATGCCCA
GAAGGTACCCCATTGTATGGGATCTGATCTGGGGCCTCGGTACACATGCTTTACATGTGTTTAGTCGAGG
TTAAAAAAACGTCTAGGCCCCCCGAACCACGGGGACGTGGTTTTCCTTTGAAAAACACGATGATAATATG
GCCACAACCCTGGAATTCGCCACCATGGTGAGCAAGGGCGAGGAGGATAACATGGCCATCATCAAGGAGT
TCATGCGCTTCAAGGTGCACATGGAGGGCTCCGTGAACGGCCACGAGTTCGAGATCGAGGGCGAGGGCGA
GGGCCGCCCCTACGAGGGCACCCAGACCGCCAAGCTGAAGGTGACCAAGGGTGGCCCCCTGCCCTTCGCC
TGGGACATCCTGTCCCCTCAGTTCATGTACGGCTCCAAGGCCTACGTGAAGCACCCCGCCGACATCCCCG
ACTACTTGAAGCTGTCCTTCCCCGAGGGCTTCAAGTGGGAGCGCGTGATGAACTTCGAGGACGGCGGCGT
GGTGACCGTGACCCAGGACTCCTCCCTGCAGGACGGCGAGTTCATCTACAAGGTGAAGCTGCGCGGCACC
AACTTCCCCTCCGACGGCCCCGTAATGCAGAAGAAGACCATGGGCTGGGAGGCCTCCTCCGAGCGGATGT
ACCCCGAGGACGGCGCCCTGAAGGGCGAGATCAAGCAGAGGCTGAAGCTGAAGGACGGCGGCCACTACGA
CGCTGAGGTCAAGACCACCTACAAGGCCAAGAAGCCCGTGCAGCTGCCCGGCGCCTACAACGTCAACATC
AAGTTGGACATCACCTCCCACAACGAGGACTACACCATCGTGGAACAGTACGAACGCGCCGAGGGCCGCC
ACTCCACCGGCGGCATGGACGAGCTGTACAAGTAAACTAGTAAGCTTGGCGTAACTAGATCTTGAGACAA
ATGGCAGTATTCATCCACAATTTTAAAAGAAAAGGGGGGATTGGGGGGTACAGTGCAGGGGAAAGAATAG
TAGACATAATAGCAACAGACATACAAACTAAAGAATTACAAAAACAAATTACAAAAATTCAAAATTTTCG
GGTTTATTACAGGGACAGCAGAGATCCACTTTGGGCTCGAGGGGGCCCGGGTGCAAAGATGGATAAAGTT
TTAAACAGAGAGGAATCTTTGCAGCTAATGGACCTTCTAGGTCTTGAAAGGAGTGGGAATTGGCTCCGGT
GCCCGTCAGTGGGCAGAGCGCACATCGCCCACAGTCCCCGAGAAGTTGGGGGGAGGGGTCGGCAATTGAT
CCGGTGCCTAGAGAAGGTGGCGCGGGGTAAACTGGGAAAGTGATGTCGTGTACTGGCTCCGCCTTTTTCC
CGAGGGTGGGGGAGAACCGTATATAAGTGCAGTAGTCGCCGTGAACGTTCTTTTTCGCAACGGGTTTGCC
GCCAGAACACAGGTAAGTGCCGTGTGTGGTTCCCGCGGGCCTGGCCTCTTTACGGGTTATGGCCCTTGCG
TGCCTTGAATTACTTCCACCTGGCTGCAGTACGTGATTCTTGATCCCGAGCTTCGGGTTGGAAGTGGGTG
GGAGAGTTCGAGGCCTTGCGCTTAAGGAGCCCCTTCGCCTCGTGCTTGAGTTGAGGCCTGGCCTGGGCGC
TGGGGCCGCCGCGTGCGAATCTGGTGGCACCTTCGCGCCTGTCTCGCTGCTTTCGATAAGTCTCTAGCCA
TTTAAAATTTTTGATGACCTGCTGCGACGCTTTTTTTCTGGCAAGATAGTCTTGTAAATGCGGGCCAAGA
TCTGCACACTGGTATTTCGGTTTTTGGGGCCGCGGGCGGCGACGGGGCCCGTGCGTCCCAGCGCACATGT
TCGGCGAGGCGGGGCCTGCGAGCGCGGCCACCGAGAATCGGACGGGGGTAGTCTCAAGCTGGCCGGCCTG
CTCTGGTGCCTGGCCTCGCGCCGCCGTGTATCGCCCCGCCCTGGGCGGCAAGGCTGGCCCGGTCGGCACC
AGTTGCGTGAGCGGAAAGATGGCCGCTTCCCGGCCCTGCTGCAGGGAGCTCAAAATGGAGGACGCGGCGC
TCGGGAGAGCGGGCGGGTGAGTCACCCACACAAAGGAAAAGGGCCTTTCCGTCCTCAGCCGTCGCTTCAT
GTGACTCCACGGAGTACCGGGCGCCGTCCAGGCACCTCGATTAGTTCTCGAGCTTTTGGAGTACGTCGTC
TTTAGGTTGGGGGGAGGGGTTTTATGCGATGGAGTTTCCCCACACTGAGTGGGTGGAGACTGAAGTTAGG
CCAGCTTGGCACTTGATGTAATTCTCCTTGGAATTTGCCCTTTTTGAGTTTGGATCTTGGTTCATTCTCA
AGCCTCAGACAGTGGTTCAAAGTTTTTTTCTTCCATTTCAGGTGTCGTGACGTACGGCCACCATGATTGA
ACAAGATGGATTGCACGCAGGTTCTCCGGCCGCTTGGGTGGAGAGGCTATTCGGCTATGACTGGGCACAA
CAGACAATCGGCTGCTCTGATGCCGCCGTGTTCCGGCTGTCAGCGCAGGGGCGCCCGGTTCTTTTTGTCA
AGACCGACCTGTCCGGTGCCCTGAATGAACTGCAGGACGAGGCAGCGCGGCTATCGTGGCTGGCCACGAC
GGGCGTTCCTTGCGCAGCTGTGCTCGACGTTGTCACTGAAGCGGGAAGGGACTGGCTGCTATTGGGCGAA
GTGCCGGGGCAGGATCTCCTGTCATCTCACCTTGCTCCTGCCGAGAAAGTATCCATCATGGCTGATGCAA
TGCGGCGGCTGCATACGCTTGATCCGGCTACCTGCCCATTCGACCACCAAGCGAAACATCGCATCGAGCG
AGCACGTACTCGGATGGAAGCCGGTCTTGTCGATCAGGATGATCTGGACGAAGAGCATCAGGGGCTCGCG
CCAGCCGAACTGTTCGCCAGGCTCAAGGCGCGCATGCCCGACGGCGAGGATCTCGTCGTGACCCATGGCG
ATGCCTGCTTGCCGAATATCATGGTGGAAAATGGCCGCTTTTCTGGATTCATCGACTGTGGCCGGCTGGG
TGTGGCGGACCGCTATCAGGACATAGCGTTGGCTACCCGTGATATTGCTGAAGAGCTTGGCGGCGAATGG
GCTGACCGCTTCCTCGTGCTTTACGGTATCGCCGCTCCCGATTCGCAGCGCATCGCCTTCTATCGCCTTC
TTGACGAGTTCTTCCTGCAGGGATAAACGCGTTAAGTCGACAATCAACCTCTGGATTACAAAATTTGTGA
AAGATTGACTGGTATTCTTAACTATGTTGCTCCTTTTACGCTATGTGGATACGCTGCTTTAATGCCTTTG
TATCATGCTATTGCTTCCCGTATGGCTTTCATTTTCTCCTCCTTGTATAAATCCTGGTTGCTGTCTCTTT
ATGAGGAGTTGTGGCCCGTTGTCAGGCAACGTGGCGTGGTGTGCACTGTGTTTGCTGACGCAACCCCCAC
TGGTTGGGGCATTGCCACCACCTGTCAGCTCCTTTCCGGGACTTTCGCTTTCCCCCTCCCTATTGCCACG
GCGGAACTCATCGCCGCCTGCCTTGCCCGCTGCTGGACAGGGGCTCGGCTGTTGGGCACTGACAATTCCG
TGGTGTTGTCGGGGAAATCATCGTCCTTTCCTTGGCTGCTCGCCTGTGTTGCCACCTGGATTCTGCGCGG
GACGTCCTTCTGCTACGTCCCTTCGGCCCTCAATCCAGCGGACCTTCCTTCCCGCGGCCTGCTGCCGGCT
CTGCGGCCTCTTCCGCGTCTTCGCCTTCGCCCTCAGACGAGTCGGATCTCCCTTTGGGCCGCCTCCCCGC
GTCGACTTTAAGACCAATGACTTACAAGGCAGCTGTAGATCTTAGCCACTTTTTAAAAGAAAAGGGGGGA
CTGGAAGGGCTAATTCACTCCCAACGAAGACAAGATCTGCTTTTTGCTTGTACTGGGTCTCTCTGGTTAG
ACCAGATCTGAGCCTGGGAGCTCTCTGGCTAACTAGGGAACCCACTGCTTAAGCCTCAATAAAGCTTGCC
TTGAGTGCTTCAAGTAGTGTGTGCCCGTCTGTTGTGTGACTCTGGTAACTAGAGATCCCTCAGACCCTTT
TAGTCAGTGTGGAAAATCTCTAGCAGTACGTATAGTAGTTCATGTCATCTTATTATTCAGTATTTATAAC
TTGCAAAGAAATGAATATCAGAGAGTGAGAGGAACTTGTTTATTGCAGCTTATAATGGTTACAAATAAAG
CAATAGCATCACAAATTTCACAAATAAAGCATTTTTTTCACTGCATTCTAGTTGTGGTTTGTCCAAACTC
ATCAATGTATCTTATCATGTCTGGCTCTAGCTATCCCGCCCCTAACTCCGCCCATCCCGCCCCTAACTCC
GCCCAGTTCCGCCCATTCTCCGCCCCATGGCTGACTAATTTTTTTTATTTATGCAGAGGCCGAGGCCGCC
TCGGCCTCTGAGCTATTCCAGAAGTAGTGAGGAGGCTTTTTTGGAGGCCTAGGGACGTACCCAATTCGCC
CTATAGTGAGTCGTATTACGCGCGCTCACTGGCCGTCGTTTTACAACGTCGTGACTGGGAAAACCCTGGC
GTTACCCAACTTAATCGCCTTGCAGCACATCCCCCTTTCGCCAGCTGGCGTAATAGCGAAGAGGCCCGCA
CCGATCGCCCTTCCCAACAGTTGCGCAGCCTGAATGGCGAATGGG
[124 nt withheld, positions 9776-9899]
C
[91 nt withheld, positions 9901-9991]
A
[49 nt withheld, positions 9993-10041]
CCTTTGACGTTGGAGTCCACGTTCTTT
[37 nt withheld, positions 10069-10105]
ACCCTATCTCGGTCTATTCTTTTGATTTATAAGGGATTTTGCCGATTTCGGCCTATTGGTTAAAAAATGA
GCTGATTTAACAAAAATTTAACGCGAATTTTAACAAAATATTAACGCTTACAATTTAGGTGGCACTTTTC
GGGGAAATGTGCGCGGAACCCCTATTTGTTTATTTTTCTAAATACATTCAAATATGTATCCGCTCATGAG
ACAATAACCCTGATAAATGCTTCAATAATATTGAAAAAGGAAGAGTATGAGTATTCAACATTTCCGTGTC
GCCCTTATTCCCTTTTTTGCGGCATTTTGCCTTCCTGTTTTTGCTCACCCAGAAACGCTGGTGAAAGTAA
AAGATGCTGAAGATCAGTTGGGTGCACGAGTGGGTTACATCGAACTGGATCTCAACAGCGGTAAGATCCT
TGAGAGTTTTCGCCCCGAAGAACGTTTTCCAATGATGAGCACTTTTAAAGTTCTGCTATGTGGCGCGGTA
TTATCCCGTATTGACGCCGGGCAAGAGCAACTCGGTCGCCGCATACACTATTCTCAGAATGACTTGGTTG
AGTACTCACCAGTCACAGAAAAGCATCTTACGGATGGCATGACAGTAAGAGAATTATGCAGTGCTGCCAT
AACCATGAGTGATAACACTGCGGCCAACTTACTTCTGACAACGATCGGAGGACCGAAGGAGCTAACCGCT
TTTTTGCACAACATGGGGGATCATGTAACTCGCCTTGATCGTTGGGAACCGGAGCTGAATGAAGCCATAC
CAAACGACGAGCGTGACACCACGATGCCTGTAGCAATGGCAACAACGTTGCGCAAACTATTAACTGGCGA
ACTACTTACTCTAGCTTCCCGGCAACAATTAATAGACTGGATGGAGGCGGATAAAGTTGCAGGACCACTT
CTGCGCTCGGCCCTTCCGGCTGGCTGGTTTATTGCTGATAAATCTGGAGCCGGTGAGCGTGGGTCTCGCG
GTATCATTGCAGCACTGGGGCCAGATGGTAAGCCCTCCCGTATCGTAGTTATCTACACGACGGGGAGTCA
GGCAACTATGGATGAACGAAATAGACAGATCGCTGAGATAGGTGCCTCACTGATTAAGCATTGGTAACTG
TCAGACCAAGTTTACTCATATATACTTTAGATTGATTTAAAACTTCATTTTTAATTTAAAAGGATCTAGG
TGAAGATCCTTTTTGATAATCTCATGACCAAAATCCCTTAACGTGAGTTTTCGTTCCACTGAGCGTCAGA
CCCCGTAGAAAAGATCAAAGGATCTTCTTGAGATCCTTTTTTTCTGCGCGTAATCTGCTGCTTGCAAACA
AAAAAACCACCGCTACCAGCGGTGGTTTGTTTGCCGGATCAAGAGCTACCAACTCTTTTTCCGAAGGTAA
CTGGCTTCAGCAGAGCGCAGATACCAAATACTGTTCTTCTAGTGTAGCCGTAGTTAGGCCACCACTTCAA
GAACTCTGTAGCACCGCCTACATACCTCGCTCTGCTAATCCTGTTACCAGTGGCTGCTGCCAGTGGCGAT
AAGTCGTGTCTTACCGGGTTGGACTCAAGACGATAGTTACCGGATAAGGCGCAGCGGTCGGGCTGAACGG
GGGGTTCGTGCACACAGCCCAGCTTGGAGCGAACGACCTACACCGAACTGAGATACCTACAGCGTGAGCT
ATGAGAAAGCGCCACGCTTCCCGAAGGGAGAAAGGCGGACAGGTATCCGGTAAGCGGCAGGGTCGGAACA
GGAGAGCGCACGAGGGAGCTTCCAGGGGGAAACGCCTGGTATCTTTATAGTCCTGTCGGGTTTCGCCACC
TCTGACTTGAGCGTCGATTTTTGTGATGCTCGTCAGGGGGGCGGAGCCTATGGAAAAACGCCAGCAACGC
GGCCTTTTTACGGTTCCTGGCCTTTTGCTGGCCTTTTGCTCACATGTTCTTTCCTGCGTTATCCCCTGAT
TCTGTGGATAACCGTATTACCGCCTTTGAGTGAGCTGATACCGCTCGCCGCAGC
Features (pLannotate 1.2.2; 34 found; start..end, strand, type, name):
      1..43      +  rep_origin     RSF ori (fragment): Plasmids containing the RSF 1030 origin of replication can be propagated in E. coli cells that contain additional plasmids with compatible origins.
     45..137     +  CDS            lacI (fragment): lac repressor; lacI; The lac repressor binds to the lac operator to inhibit transcription in E. coli. This inhibition can be relieved by adding lactose or isopropyl-β-D-thiogalactopyranoside (IPTG).
    150..171     +  protein_bind   CAP binding site: CAP binding activates transcription in the presence of cAMP. E. coli catabolite activator protein
    186..216     +  promoter       lac promoter: promoter for the E. coli lac operon
    220..242     +  protein_bind   lac operator (fragment): The lac repressor binds to the lac operator to inhibit transcription in E. coli. This inhibition can be relieved by adding lactose or isopropyl-β-D-thiogalactopyranoside (IPTG). lac repressor encoded by lacI
    285..303     +  promoter       T3 promoter: promoter for bacteriophage T3 RNA polymerase
    331..557     +  promoter       RSV promoter: Rous sarcoma virus enhancer/promoter
    558..738     +  LTR            5' LTR (truncated): truncated 5' long terminal repeat (LTR) from HIV-1
    785..910     +  misc_feature   HIV-1 Ψ: packaging signal of human immunodeficiency virus type 1
    894..1257    +  CDS            HIV-1 gag (fragment): gag protein from human immunodeficiency virus 1; gag
   1403..1636    +  misc_feature   RRE: The Rev response element (RRE) of HIV-1 allows for Rev-dependent mRNA export from the nucleus to the cytoplasm.
   2013..2039    +  CDS            Rev (fragment): human immunodeficiency virus 1 (HIV-1) Rev protein; rev; enhances nuclear export of unspliced and incompletely spliced viral mRNAs
   2067..2468    +  promoter       SFFV promoter: spleen focus-forming virus long terminal repeat (LTR) promoter
   2478..2501    +  misc_feature   MCS (fragment): pBluescript multiple cloning site
   2517..3902    +  CDS            RARA: RARA_HUMAN - Also known as NR1B1. Experimental evidence at protein level: Swiss-Prot protein existence level 1. Receptor for retinoic acid (PubMed:19850744, PubMed:16417524, PubMed:20215566). Retinoic acid receptors bind as heterodimers to their target response elements in response to their ligands, all-trans or 9- cis retinoic acid, and regulate gene expression in various biological processes (PubMed:28167758). The RXR/RAR heterodimers bind to the retinoic acid response elements (RARE) composed of tandem 5'-AGGTCA-3' sites known as DR1-DR5 (PubMed:28167758). In the absence of ligand, the RXR-
   3933..4649    +  CDS            EGFP: the original enhanced GFP (Yang et al., 1996) mammalian codon-optimized
   4673..5259    +  misc_feature   IRES2: internal ribosome entry site (IRES) of the encephalomyocarditis virus (EMCV)
   5275..5982    +  CDS            mCherry: mCherry is a basic (constitutively fluorescent) red fluorescent protein published in 2004, derived from Discosoma sp.. It is reported to be a very rapidly-maturing monomer with low acid sensitivity.
   6041..6158    +  misc_feature   cPPT/CTS: central polypurine tract and central termination sequence of HIV-1
   6219..6285    +  CDS            small t antigen (fragment): SV40 (simian virus 40) small t antigen
   6311..6522    +  promoter       EF-1α core promoter: core promoter for human elongation factor EF-1α
   6523..7461    +  intron         EF-1α intron A: intron upstream of the start codon of human EF-1α
   7483..8274    +  CDS            neo: KKA2_KLEPN - Also known as kan, nptII. Experimental evidence at protein level: Swiss-Prot protein existence level 1. Resistance to kanamycin, neomycin, paromomycin, ribostamycin, butirosin and gentamicin B. From Klebsiella pneumoniae.
   8302..8890    +  misc_feature   WPRE: woodchuck hepatitis virus posttranscriptional regulatory element
   8941..8960    +  misc_feature   cPPT/CTS (fragment): central polypurine tract and central termination sequence of HIV-1
   8962..9195    +  LTR            3' LTR (ΔU3): self-inactivating 3' long terminal repeat (LTR) from HIV-1
   9273..9394    +  polyA_signal   SV40 poly(A) signal: SV40 polyadenylation signal
   9434..9569    +  rep_origin     SV40 ori: SV40 origin of replication
   9590..9608    -  promoter       T7 promoter: promoter for bacteriophage T7 RNA polymerase
   9616..9771    +  CDS            lacZα (fragment): LacZα fragment of β-galactosidase; lacZ fragment
   9776..10204   +  rep_origin     f1 ori (sequence partly withheld): f1 bacteriophage origin of replication; arrow indicates direction of (+) strand synthesis
  10257..10361   +  promoter       AmpR promoter: bla
  10362..11222   +  CDS            AmpR: β-lactamase; bla; confers resistance to ampicillin, carbenicillin, and related antibiotics
  11393..11981   +  rep_origin     ori: high-copy-number ColE1/pMB1/pBR322/pUC origin of replication
