[The description below was written by a language model from this plasmid's Addgene catalogue record and pLannotate feature annotations shown in this document.]
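Description:
pZucchini2_SFFV-RARA-eGFP-IRES-mCherry_NeomycinR is a roughly 12.1 kb lentiviral mammalian expression plasmid built on the Zucchini2 backbone. It is maintained in E. coli through a high-copy ColE1/pUC-type origin and an ampicillin resistance gene, and it also carries an f1 origin and an SV40 origin. The viral portion has a third-generation, self-inactivating layout. An RSV promoter drives a truncated HIV-1 5' LTR, followed by the Ψ packaging signal with a gag fragment, the Rev response element, a cPPT/CTS, a WPRE, and a ΔU3 3' LTR with a downstream SV40 polyadenylation signal. Together these elements allow the genome to be packaged into particles and integrated into target cells, while leaving the integrated LTR transcriptionally inactive. Several short annotations (RSF ori, lacI, lacZα, small t antigen and Rev fragments) appear to be backbone remnants rather than functional parts.

The payload is a stability reporter. The SFFV promoter drives the 1,386 bp human retinoic acid receptor alpha (RARA, also called NR1B1) coding sequence, fused at its C terminus to EGFP. An EMCV IRES and mCherry follow on the same transcript. Because both fluorescent proteins are translated from one mRNA, mCherry serves as an internal control for transcription and copy number. A change in the EGFP:mCherry ratio therefore reflects post-translational loss or stabilisation of the RARA fusion. A separate cassette, consisting of the EF-1α core promoter with intron A driving the neomycin phosphotransferase gene, allows G418 selection of transduced cells. The construct is intended for overexpressing tagged RARA and monitoring its degradation, in work on the regulated stability of nuclear hormone receptors.
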