Addgene plasmid #247925: pZucchini2_SFFV-RARA-eGFP-IRES-mCherry_NeomycinR
Purpose: Overexpression vector for eGFP tagged RARA or NR1B1. Monitor post-translational degradation of RARA via EGFP:mCherry ratio. Contains neomycin-resistance selection marker.
Depositing lab: Benjamin Ebert & Jonathan Tsai. Depositing organization: Dana-Farber Cancer Institute. Publication: UBR5 forms ligand-dependent complexes on chromatin to regulate nuclear hormone receptor stability. Tsai JM, Aguirre JD, Li YD, Brown J, Focht V, Kater L, Kempf G, Sandoval B, Schmitt S, Rutter JC, Galli P, Sandate CR, Cutler JA, Zou C, Donovan KA, Lumpkin RJ, Cavadini S, Park PMC, Sievers Q, Hatton C, Ener E, Regalado BD, Sperling MT, Slabicki M, Kim J, Zon R, Zhang Z, Miller PG, Belizaire R, Sperling AS, Fischer ES, Irizarry R, Armstrong SA, Thoma NH, Ebert BL. Mol Cell. 2023 Aug 3;83(15):2753-2767.e10. doi: 10.1016/j.molcel.2023.06.028. Epub 2023 Jul 20. PubMed 37478846.
Backbone
  Vector backbone: Zucchini2
  Vector type: Mammalian Expression, Lentiviral
  Selectable markers: Neomycin (select with G418)
Growth in bacteria
  Bacterial resistance: Ampicillin, 100 μg/mL
  Growth temperature: 37°C
  Growth strain: NEB Stable
  Copy number: High Copy
Gene/Insert
  Gene/Insert name: Retinoic Acid Receptor Alpha (alt names: NR1B1; RARA)
  Species: H. sapiens (human)
  Insert size (bp): 1386
  Entrez Gene: RARA (a.k.a. NR1B1, RAR, RARalpha)
  Tag / fusion protein: eGFP (C terminal on insert)
Terms and licenses: Academic/Nonprofit Terms; Industry Terms: Not Available to Industry
How to cite: pZucchini2_SFFV-RARA-eGFP-IRES-mCherry_NeomycinR was a gift from Benjamin Ebert & Jonathan Tsai (Addgene plasmid # 247925 ; http://n2t.net/addgene:247925 ; RRID:Addgene_247925)
